Addgene plasmid #76865: CHKB gRNA (BRDN0001147856)
Purpose: 3rd generation lentiviral gRNA plasmid targeting human CHKB
Depositing lab: John Doench & David Root. Depositing organization: Broad Institute. Publication: Optimized sgRNA design to maximize activity and minimize off-target effects of CRISPR-Cas9. Doench JG, Fusi N, Sullender M, Hegde M, Vaimberg EW, Donovan KF, Smith I, Tothova Z, Wilen C, Orchard R, Virgin HW, Listgarten J, Root DE. Nat Biotechnol. 2016 Jan 18. doi: 10.1038/nbt.3437. PubMed 26780180.
Backbone
  Vector backbone: lentiGuide-Puro
  Backbone manufacturer: Zhang Lab (Addgene plasmid # 52963)
  Vector type: Mammalian Expression, Lentiviral, CRISPR
  Selectable markers: Puromycin
Growth in bacteria
  Bacterial resistance: Ampicillin, 100 μg/mL
  Growth temperature: 37°C
  Growth strain: DH5alpha
  Copy number: High Copy
Gene/Insert
  Gene/Insert name: CHKB (alt names: CHKB; NM_005198.4)
  gRNA/shRNA sequence: TGTTCGCCATACTTGCGGAG
  Species: H. sapiens (human)
  Entrez Gene: CHKB (a.k.a. CHETK, CHKL, CK, CKB, CKEKB, EK, EKB, MDCMC)
  Promoter: hU6
  Cloning method: Unknown
  Sequencing primers: 5′ U6-F; 3′ pS2-R
Terms and licenses: Academic/Nonprofit Terms; Industry Terms: Not Available to Industry
Depositor comments: The gRNA was designed to target the following Genbank reference sequence(s): NM_005198.4. Note that this plasmid does NOT contain Cas9. It should be used in conjunction with lentiCas9-Blast (Addgene #52962) or otherwise with cell lines already expressing Cas9. Browse the full kinome gRNA library at http://www.addgene.org/pooled-library/broadgpp-human-kinome/ or visit http://www.broadinstitute.org/rnai/public/ for detailed protocols and information.
How to cite: CHKB gRNA (BRDN0001147856) was a gift from John Doench & David Root (Addgene plasmid # 76865 ; http://n2t.net/addgene:76865 ; RRID:Addgene_76865)
