[The description below was written by a language model from this plasmid's Addgene catalogue record and pLannotate feature annotations shown in this document.]
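Description:
CHKB gRNA (BRDN0001147856) is a third-generation lentiviral guide RNA plasmid built on the lentiGuide-Puro backbone and designed to direct Streptococcus pyogenes Cas9 to the human CHKB gene (choline kinase beta). It is one member of a human kinome-targeting gRNA collection. In bacteria it is maintained through a high-copy ColE1/pUC-type origin and selected with ampicillin via the β-lactamase gene. The backbone also carries an f1 origin, an SV40 origin and poly(A) signal, and residual lac and T7/T3 cloning-vector elements that have no role in the payload.

The transfer cassette begins with an RSV promoter fused to a truncated HIV-1 5' LTR, which makes genomic RNA production Tat-independent. This is followed by the Ψ packaging signal with a partial gag sequence and the Rev response element for Rev-dependent nuclear export. Within the proviral region, a human U6 RNA polymerase III promoter drives the CHKB-specific spacer joined to the SpCas9 gRNA scaffold. A cPPT/CTS element, which aids nuclear import of the viral genome, lies downstream. A separate EF-1α core promoter with its intron A expresses puromycin N-acetyltransferase, allowing transduced mammalian cells to be selected with puromycin. WPRE enhances transcript expression, and the ΔU3 3' LTR makes the integrated provirus self-inactivating.

The plasmid does not encode Cas9, so it is intended for use with a separate Cas9 lentiviral vector or in cells that already express Cas9. Its typical application is CRISPR knockout of CHKB. The record does not state the method used to clone the guide.
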