Features (pLannotate 1.2.2; 29 found; start..end, strand, type, name):
     14..80      +  CDS            small t antigen (fragment): SV40 (simian virus 40) small t antigen
    106..317     +  promoter       EF-1α core promoter: core promoter for human elongation factor EF-1α
    318..1256    +  intron         EF-1α intron A: intron upstream of the start codon of human EF-1α
   1278..1877    +  CDS            PuroR (fragment): puromycin N-acetyltransferase; pac from Streptomyces; confers resistance to puromycin
   1893..2481    +  misc_feature   WPRE: woodchuck hepatitis virus posttranscriptional regulatory element
   2532..2551    +  misc_feature   cPPT/CTS (fragment): central polypurine tract and central termination sequence of HIV-1
   2553..2786    +  LTR            3' LTR (ΔU3): self-inactivating 3' long terminal repeat (LTR) from HIV-1
   2864..2985    +  polyA_signal   SV40 poly(A) signal: SV40 polyadenylation signal
   3025..3160    +  rep_origin     SV40 ori: SV40 origin of replication
   3181..3199    -  promoter       T7 promoter: promoter for bacteriophage T7 RNA polymerase
   3207..3362    +  CDS            lacZα (fragment): LacZα fragment of β-galactosidase; lacZ fragment
   3367..3795    +  rep_origin     f1 ori (sequence partly withheld): f1 bacteriophage origin of replication; arrow indicates direction of (+) strand synthesis
   3848..3952    +  promoter       AmpR promoter: bla
   3953..4813    +  CDS            AmpR: β-lactamase; bla; confers resistance to ampicillin, carbenicillin, and related antibiotics
   4984..5572    +  rep_origin     ori: high-copy-number ColE1/pMB1/pBR322/pUC origin of replication
   5755..5847    +  CDS            lacI (fragment): lac repressor; lacI; The lac repressor binds to the lac operator to inhibit transcription in E. coli. This inhibition can be relieved by adding lactose or isopropyl-β-D-thiogalactopyranoside (IPTG).
   5860..5881    +  protein_bind   CAP binding site: CAP binding activates transcription in the presence of cAMP. E. coli catabolite activator protein
   5896..5926    +  promoter       lac promoter: promoter for the E. coli lac operon
   5934..5950    +  protein_bind   lac operator: The lac repressor binds to the lac operator to inhibit transcription in E. coli. This inhibition can be relieved by adding lactose or isopropyl-β-D-thiogalactopyranoside (IPTG). lac repressor encoded by lacI
   5995..6013    +  promoter       T3 promoter: promoter for bacteriophage T3 RNA polymerase
   6041..6267    +  promoter       RSV promoter: Rous sarcoma virus enhancer/promoter
   6268..6448    +  LTR            5' LTR (truncated): truncated 5' long terminal repeat (LTR) from HIV-1
   6495..6620    +  misc_feature   HIV-1 Ψ: packaging signal of human immunodeficiency virus type 1
   6604..6967    +  CDS            HIV-1 gag (fragment): gag protein from human immunodeficiency virus 1; gag
   7113..7346    +  misc_feature   RRE: The Rev response element (RRE) of HIV-1 allows for Rev-dependent mRNA export from the nucleus to the cytoplasm.
   7723..7749    +  CDS            Rev (fragment): human immunodeficiency virus 1 (HIV-1) Rev protein; rev; enhances nuclear export of unspliced and incompletely spliced viral mRNAs
   7753..7993    +  promoter       U6 promoter: RNA polymerase III promoter for human U6 snRNA
   8023..8098    +  misc_RNA       gRNA scaffold: guide RNA scaffold for the Streptococcus pyogenes CRISPR/Cas9 system
   8154..8271    +  misc_feature   cPPT/CTS: central polypurine tract and central termination sequence of HIV-1
>Addgene plasmid #76865 | CHKB gRNA (BRDN0001147856) | addgene full sequence | sequence record 186658 | Addgene Assembled Sequence
CCCGGGTGCAAAGATGGATAAAGTTTTAAACAGAGAGGAATCTTTGCAGCTAATGGACCTTCTAGGTCTT
GAAAGGAGTGGGAATTGGCTCCGGTGCCCGTCAGTGGGCAGAGCGCACATCGCCCACAGTCCCCGAGAAG
TTGGGGGGAGGGGTCGGCAATTGATCCGGTGCCTAGAGAAGGTGGCGCGGGGTAAACTGGGAAAGTGATG
TCGTGTACTGGCTCCGCCTTTTTCCCGAGGGTGGGGGAGAACCGTATATAAGTGCAGTAGTCGCCGTGAA
CGTTCTTTTTCGCAACGGGTTTGCCGCCAGAACACAGGTAAGTGCCGTGTGTGGTTCCCGCGGGCCTGGC
CTCTTTACGGGTTATGGCCCTTGCGTGCCTTGAATTACTTCCACCTGGCTGCAGTACGTGATTCTTGATC
CCGAGCTTCGGGTTGGAAGTGGGTGGGAGAGTTCGAGGCCTTGCGCTTAAGGAGCCCCTTCGCCTCGTGC
TTGAGTTGAGGCCTGGCCTGGGCGCTGGGGCCGCCGCGTGCGAATCTGGTGGCACCTTCGCGCCTGTCTC
GCTGCTTTCGATAAGTCTCTAGCCATTTAAAATTTTTGATGACCTGCTGCGACGCTTTTTTTCTGGCAAG
ATAGTCTTGTAAATGCGGGCCAAGATCTGCACACTGGTATTTCGGTTTTTGGGGCCGCGGGCGGCGACGG
GGCCCGTGCGTCCCAGCGCACATGTTCGGCGAGGCGGGGCCTGCGAGCGCGGCCACCGAGAATCGGACGG
GGGTAGTCTCAAGCTGGCCGGCCTGCTCTGGTGCCTGGCCTCGCGCCGCCGTGTATCGCCCCGCCCTGGG
CGGCAAGGCTGGCCCGGTCGGCACCAGTTGCGTGAGCGGAAAGATGGCCGCTTCCCGGCCCTGCTGCAGG
GAGCTCAAAATGGAGGACGCGGCGCTCGGGAGAGCGGGCGGGTGAGTCACCCACACAAAGGAAAAGGGCC
TTTCCGTCCTCAGCCGTCGCTTCATGTGACTCCACGGAGTACCGGGCGCCGTCCAGGCACCTCGATTAGT
TCTCGAGCTTTTGGAGTACGTCGTCTTTAGGTTGGGGGGAGGGGTTTTATGCGATGGAGTTTCCCCACAC
TGAGTGGGTGGAGACTGAAGTTAGGCCAGCTTGGCACTTGATGTAATTCTCCTTGGAATTTGCCCTTTTT
GAGTTTGGATCTTGGTTCATTCTCAAGCCTCAGACAGTGGTTCAAAGTTTTTTTCTTCCATTTCAGGTGT
CGTGACGTACGGCCACCATGACCGAGTACAAGCCCACGGTGCGCCTCGCCACCCGCGACGACGTCCCCAG
GGCCGTACGCACCCTCGCCGCCGCGTTCGCCGACTACCCCGCCACGCGCCACACCGTCGATCCGGACCGC
CACATCGAGCGGGTCACCGAGCTGCAAGAACTCTTCCTCACGCGCGTCGGGCTCGACATCGGCAAGGTGT
GGGTCGCGGACGACGGCGCCGCCGTGGCGGTCTGGACCACGCCGGAGAGCGTCGAAGCGGGGGCGGTGTT
CGCCGAGATCGGCCCGCGCATGGCCGAGTTGAGCGGTTCCCGGCTGGCCGCGCAGCAACAGATGGAAGGC
CTCCTGGCGCCGCACCGGCCCAAGGAGCCCGCGTGGTTCCTGGCCACCGTCGGAGTCTCGCCCGACCACC
AGGGCAAGGGTCTGGGCAGCGCCGTCGTGCTCCCCGGAGTGGAGGCGGCCGAGCGCGCCGGGGTGCCCGC
CTTCCTGGAGACCTCCGCGCCCCGCAACCTCCCCTTCTACGAGCGGCTCGGCTTCACCGTCACCGCCGAC
GTCGAGGTGCCCGAAGGACCGCGCACCTGGTGCATGACCCGCAAGCCCGGTGCCTGAACGCGTTAAGTCG
ACAATCAACCTCTGGATTACAAAATTTGTGAAAGATTGACTGGTATTCTTAACTATGTTGCTCCTTTTAC
GCTATGTGGATACGCTGCTTTAATGCCTTTGTATCATGCTATTGCTTCCCGTATGGCTTTCATTTTCTCC
TCCTTGTATAAATCCTGGTTGCTGTCTCTTTATGAGGAGTTGTGGCCCGTTGTCAGGCAACGTGGCGTGG
TGTGCACTGTGTTTGCTGACGCAACCCCCACTGGTTGGGGCATTGCCACCACCTGTCAGCTCCTTTCCGG
GACTTTCGCTTTCCCCCTCCCTATTGCCACGGCGGAACTCATCGCCGCCTGCCTTGCCCGCTGCTGGACA
GGGGCTCGGCTGTTGGGCACTGACAATTCCGTGGTGTTGTCGGGGAAATCATCGTCCTTTCCTTGGCTGC
TCGCCTGTGTTGCCACCTGGATTCTGCGCGGGACGTCCTTCTGCTACGTCCCTTCGGCCCTCAATCCAGC
GGACCTTCCTTCCCGCGGCCTGCTGCCGGCTCTGCGGCCTCTTCCGCGTCTTCGCCTTCGCCCTCAGACG
AGTCGGATCTCCCTTTGGGCCGCCTCCCCGCGTCGACTTTAAGACCAATGACTTACAAGGCAGCTGTAGA
TCTTAGCCACTTTTTAAAAGAAAAGGGGGGACTGGAAGGGCTAATTCACTCCCAACGAAGACAAGATCTG
CTTTTTGCTTGTACTGGGTCTCTCTGGTTAGACCAGATCTGAGCCTGGGAGCTCTCTGGCTAACTAGGGA
ACCCACTGCTTAAGCCTCAATAAAGCTTGCCTTGAGTGCTTCAAGTAGTGTGTGCCCGTCTGTTGTGTGA
CTCTGGTAACTAGAGATCCCTCAGACCCTTTTAGTCAGTGTGGAAAATCTCTAGCAGTACGTATAGTAGT
TCATGTCATCTTATTATTCAGTATTTATAACTTGCAAAGAAATGAATATCAGAGAGTGAGAGGAACTTGT
TTATTGCAGCTTATAATGGTTACAAATAAAGCAATAGCATCACAAATTTCACAAATAAAGCATTTTTTTC
ACTGCATTCTAGTTGTGGTTTGTCCAAACTCATCAATGTATCTTATCATGTCTGGCTCTAGCTATCCCGC
CCCTAACTCCGCCCATCCCGCCCCTAACTCCGCCCAGTTCCGCCCATTCTCCGCCCCATGGCTGACTAAT
TTTTTTTATTTATGCAGAGGCCGAGGCCGCCTCGGCCTCTGAGCTATTCCAGAAGTAGTGAGGAGGCTTT
TTTGGAGGCCTAGGGACGTACCCAATTCGCCCTATAGTGAGTCGTATTACGCGCGCTCACTGGCCGTCGT
TTTACAACGTCGTGACTGGGAAAACCCTGGCGTTACCCAACTTAATCGCCTTGCAGCACATCCCCCTTTC
GCCAGCTGGCGTAATAGCGAAGAGGCCCGCACCGATCGCCCTTCCCAACAGTTGCGCAGCCTGAATGGCG
AATGGG
[124 nt withheld, positions 3367-3490]
C
[91 nt withheld, positions 3492-3582]
A
[49 nt withheld, positions 3584-3632]
CCTTTGACGTTGGAGTCCACGTTCTTT
[37 nt withheld, positions 3660-3696]
ACCCTATCTCGGTCTATTCTTTTGATTTATAAGGGATTTTGCCGATTTCGGCCTATTGGTTAAAAAATGA
GCTGATTTAACAAAAATTTAACGCGAATTTTAACAAAATATTAACGCTTACAATTTAGGTGGCACTTTTC
GGGGAAATGTGCGCGGAACCCCTATTTGTTTATTTTTCTAAATACATTCAAATATGTATCCGCTCATGAG
ACAATAACCCTGATAAATGCTTCAATAATATTGAAAAAGGAAGAGTATGAGTATTCAACATTTCCGTGTC
GCCCTTATTCCCTTTTTTGCGGCATTTTGCCTTCCTGTTTTTGCTCACCCAGAAACGCTGGTGAAAGTAA
AAGATGCTGAAGATCAGTTGGGTGCACGAGTGGGTTACATCGAACTGGATCTCAACAGCGGTAAGATCCT
TGAGAGTTTTCGCCCCGAAGAACGTTTTCCAATGATGAGCACTTTTAAAGTTCTGCTATGTGGCGCGGTA
TTATCCCGTATTGACGCCGGGCAAGAGCAACTCGGTCGCCGCATACACTATTCTCAGAATGACTTGGTTG
AGTACTCACCAGTCACAGAAAAGCATCTTACGGATGGCATGACAGTAAGAGAATTATGCAGTGCTGCCAT
AACCATGAGTGATAACACTGCGGCCAACTTACTTCTGACAACGATCGGAGGACCGAAGGAGCTAACCGCT
TTTTTGCACAACATGGGGGATCATGTAACTCGCCTTGATCGTTGGGAACCGGAGCTGAATGAAGCCATAC
CAAACGACGAGCGTGACACCACGATGCCTGTAGCAATGGCAACAACGTTGCGCAAACTATTAACTGGCGA
ACTACTTACTCTAGCTTCCCGGCAACAATTAATAGACTGGATGGAGGCGGATAAAGTTGCAGGACCACTT
CTGCGCTCGGCCCTTCCGGCTGGCTGGTTTATTGCTGATAAATCTGGAGCCGGTGAGCGTGGGTCTCGCG
GTATCATTGCAGCACTGGGGCCAGATGGTAAGCCCTCCCGTATCGTAGTTATCTACACGACGGGGAGTCA
GGCAACTATGGATGAACGAAATAGACAGATCGCTGAGATAGGTGCCTCACTGATTAAGCATTGGTAACTG
TCAGACCAAGTTTACTCATATATACTTTAGATTGATTTAAAACTTCATTTTTAATTTAAAAGGATCTAGG
TGAAGATCCTTTTTGATAATCTCATGACCAAAATCCCTTAACGTGAGTTTTCGTTCCACTGAGCGTCAGA
CCCCGTAGAAAAGATCAAAGGATCTTCTTGAGATCCTTTTTTTCTGCGCGTAATCTGCTGCTTGCAAACA
AAAAAACCACCGCTACCAGCGGTGGTTTGTTTGCCGGATCAAGAGCTACCAACTCTTTTTCCGAAGGTAA
CTGGCTTCAGCAGAGCGCAGATACCAAATACTGTTCTTCTAGTGTAGCCGTAGTTAGGCCACCACTTCAA
GAACTCTGTAGCACCGCCTACATACCTCGCTCTGCTAATCCTGTTACCAGTGGCTGCTGCCAGTGGCGAT
AAGTCGTGTCTTACCGGGTTGGACTCAAGACGATAGTTACCGGATAAGGCGCAGCGGTCGGGCTGAACGG
GGGGTTCGTGCACACAGCCCAGCTTGGAGCGAACGACCTACACCGAACTGAGATACCTACAGCGTGAGCT
ATGAGAAAGCGCCACGCTTCCCGAAGGGAGAAAGGCGGACAGGTATCCGGTAAGCGGCAGGGTCGGAACA
GGAGAGCGCACGAGGGAGCTTCCAGGGGGAAACGCCTGGTATCTTTATAGTCCTGTCGGGTTTCGCCACC
TCTGACTTGAGCGTCGATTTTTGTGATGCTCGTCAGGGGGGCGGAGCCTATGGAAAAACGCCAGCAACGC
GGCCTTTTTACGGTTCCTGGCCTTTTGCTGGCCTTTTGCTCACATGTTCTTTCCTGCGTTATCCCCTGAT
TCTGTGGATAACCGTATTACCGCCTTTGAGTGAGCTGATACCGCTCGCCGCAGCCGAACGACCGAGCGCA
GCGAGTCAGTGAGCGAGGAAGCGGAAGAGCGCCCAATACGCAAACCGCCTCTCCCCGCGCGTTGGCCGAT
TCATTAATGCAGCTGGCACGACAGGTTTCCCGACTGGAAAGCGGGCAGTGAGCGCAACGCAATTAATGTG
AGTTAGCTCACTCATTAGGCACCCCAGGCTTTACACTTTATGCTTCCGGCTCGTATGTTGTGTGGAATTG
TGAGCGGATAACAATTTCACACAGGAAACAGCTATGACCATGATTACGCCAAGCGCGCAATTAACCCTCA
CTAAAGGGAACAAAAGCTGGAGCTGCAAGCTTAATGTAGTCTTATGCAATACTCTTGTAGTCTTGCAACA
TGGTAACGATGAGTTAGCAACATGCCTTACAAGGAGAGAAAAAGCACCGTGCATGCCGATTGGTGGAAGT
AAGGTGGTACGATCGTGCCTTATTAGGAAGGCAACAGACGGGTCTGACATGGATTGGACGAACCACTGAA
TTGCCGCATTGCAGAGATATTGTATTTAAGTGCCTAGCTCGATACATAAACGGGTCTCTCTGGTTAGACC
AGATCTGAGCCTGGGAGCTCTCTGGCTAACTAGGGAACCCACTGCTTAAGCCTCAATAAAGCTTGCCTTG
AGTGCTTCAAGTAGTGTGTGCCCGTCTGTTGTGTGACTCTGGTAACTAGAGATCCCTCAGACCCTTTTAG
TCAGTGTGGAAAATCTCTAGCAGTGGCGCCCGAACAGGGACTTGAAAGCGAAAGGGAAACCAGAGGAGCT
CTCTCGACGCAGGACTCGGCTTGCTGAAGCGCGCACGGCAAGAGGCGAGGGGCGGCGACTGGTGAGTACG
CCAAAAATTTTGACTAGCGGAGGCTAGAAGGAGAGAGATGGGTGCGAGAGCGTCAGTATTAAGCGGGGGA
GAATTAGATCGCGATGGGAAAAAATTCGGTTAAGGCCAGGGGGAAAGAAAAAATATAAATTAAAACATAT
AGTATGGGCAAGCAGGGAGCTAGAACGATTCGCAGTTAATCCTGGCCTGTTAGAAACATCAGAAGGCTGT
AGACAAATACTGGGACAGCTACAACCATCCCTTCAGACAGGATCAGAAGAACTTAGATCATTATATAATA
CAGTAGCAACCCTCTATTGTGTGCATCAAAGGATAGAGATAAAAGACACCAAGGAAGCTTTAGACAAGAT
AGAGGAAGAGCAAAACAAAAGTAAGACCACCGCACAGCAAGCGGCCGCTGATCTTCAGACCTGGAGGAGG
AGATATGAGGGACAATTGGAGAAGTGAATTATATAAATATAAAGTAGTAAAAATTGAACCATTAGGAGTA
GCACCCACCAAGGCAAAGAGAAGAGTGGTGCAGAGAGAAAAAAGAGCAGTGGGAATAGGAGCTTTGTTCC
TTGGGTTCTTGGGAGCAGCAGGAAGCACTATGGGCGCAGCGTCAATGACGCTGACGGTACAGGCCAGACA
ATTATTGTCTGGTATAGTGCAGCAGCAGAACAATTTGCTGAGGGCTATTGAGGCGCAACAGCATCTGTTG
CAACTCACAGTCTGGGGCATCAAGCAGCTCCAGGCAAGAATCCTGGCTGTGGAAAGATACCTAAAGGATC
AACAGCTCCTGGGGATTTGGGGTTGCTCTGGAAAACTCATTTGCACCACTGCTGTGCCTTGGAATGCTAG
TTGGAGTAATAAATCTCTGGAACAGATTTGGAATCACACGACCTGGATGGAGTGGGACAGAGAAATTAAC
AATTACACAAGCTTAATACACTCCTTAATTGAAGAATCGCAAAACCAGCAAGAAAAGAATGAACAAGAAT
TATTGGAATTAGATAAATGGGCAAGTTTGTGGAATTGGTTTAACATAACAAATTGGCTGTGGTATATAAA
ATTATTCATAATGATAGTAGGAGGCTTGGTAGGTTTAAGAATAGTTTTTGCTGTACTTTCTATAGTGAAT
AGAGTTAGGCAGGGATATTCACCATTATCGTTTCAGACCCACCTCCCAACCCCGAGGGGACCCAGAGAGG
GCCTATTTCCCATGATTCCTTCATATTTGCATATACGATACAAGGCTGTTAGAGAGATAATTAGAATTAA
TTTGACTGTAAACACAAAGATATTAGTACAAAATACGTGACGTAGAAAGTAATAATTTCTTGGGTAGTTT
GCAGTTTTAAAATTATGTTTTAAAATGGACTATCATATGCTTACCGTAACTTGAAAGTATTTCGATTTCT
TGGCTTTATATATCTTGTGGAAAGGACGAAACACCGTGTTCGCCATACTTGCGGAGGTTTTAGAGCTAGA
AATAGCAAGTTAAAATAAGGCTAGTCCGTTATCAACTTGAAAAAGTGGCACCGAGTCGGTGCTTTTTTAA
GCTTGGCGTAACTAGATCTTGAGACAAATGGCAGTATTCATCCACAATTTTAAAAGAAAAGGGGGGATTG
GGGGGTACAGTGCAGGGGAAAGAATAGTAGACATAATAGCAACAGACATACAAACTAAAGAATTACAAAA
ACAAATTACAAAAATTCAAAATTTTCGGGTTTATTACAGGGACAGCAGAGATCCACTTTGGCGCCGGCTC
GAGGGGG
