>Addgene plasmid #76865 | CHKB gRNA (BRDN0001147856) | depositor partial sequence | sequence record 144325 | Target Sequence
TGTTCGCCATACTTGCGGAG
