>Addgene plasmid #76865 | CHKB gRNA (BRDN0001147856) | addgene partial sequence | sequence record 186657 | hU6-F
AGAAAGTAATAATTTCTTGGGTAGTTTGCAGTTTTAAAATTATGTTTTAAAATGGACTATCATATGCTTA
CCGTAACTTGAAAGTATTTCGATTTCTTGGCTTTATATATCTTGTGGAAAGGACGAAACACCGTGTTCGC
CATACTTGCGGAGGTTTTAGAGCTAGAAATAGCAAGTTAAAATAAGGCTAGTCCGTTATCAACTTGAAAA
AGTGGCACCGAGTCGGTGCTTTTTTAAGCTTGGCGTAACTAGATCTTGAGACAAATGGCAGTATTCATCC
ACAATTTTAAAAGAAAAGGGGGGATTGGGGGGTACAGTGCAGGGGAAAGAATAGTAGACATAATAGCAAC
AGACATACAAACTAAAGAATTACAAAAACAAATTACAAAAATTCAAAATTTTCGGGTTTATTACAGGGAC
AGCAGAGATCCACTTTGGCGCCGGCTCGAGGGGGCCCGGGTGCAAAGATGGATAAAGTTTTAAACAGAGA
GGAATCTTTGCAGCTAATGGACCTTCTAGGTCTTGAAAGGAGTGGGAATTGGCTCCGGTGCCCGTCAGTG
GGCAGAGCGC
